>Addgene plasmid #35167 | pLKO-tet-puro-sh-ex16 | addgene partial sequence | sequence record 45012 | H1 5'-tcgctatgtgttctgggaaa-3'
TNGTGATAGAGACTTATAAGTTCCCCTATCAGTGATAGAGACACCGGGACAGTGGATGAAGTAGAGTTCT
CGAGAACTCTACTTCATCCACTGTCTTTTTGAATTCTCGACCTCGAGACAAATGGCAGTATTCATCCACA
ATTTTAAAAGAAAAGGGGGGATTGGGGGGTACAGTGCAGGGGAAAGAATAGTAGACATAATAGCAACAGA
CATACAAACTAAAGAATTACAAAAACAAATTACAAAAATTCAAAATTTTCGGGTTTATTACAGGGACAGC
AGAGATCCACTTTGGCCGCGGCTCGAGGGGGTTGGGGTTGCGCCTTTTCCAAGGCAGCCCTGGGTTTGCG
CAGGGACGCGGCTGCTCTGGGCGTGGTTCCGGGAAACGCAGCGGCGCCGACCCTGGGTCTCGCACATTCT
TCACGTCCGTTCGCAGCGTCACCCGGATCTTCGCCGCTACCCTTGTGGGCCCCCCGGCGACGCTTCCTGC
TCCGCCCCTAAGTCGGGAAGGTTCCTTGCGGTTCGCGGCGTGCCGGACGTGACAAACGGAAGCCGCACGT
CTCACTAGTACCCTCGCAGACGGACAGCGCCAGGGAGCAATGGCAGCGCGCCGACCGCGATGGGCTGTGG
CCAATAGCGGCTGCTCAGCAGGGCGCGCCGAGAGCAGCGGCCGGGAAGGGGCGGTGCGG
