[The description below was written by a language model from this plasmid's Addgene catalogue record.]
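Description:
pLKO-tet-puro-sh-ex16 is a lentiviral RNAi vector built on the pLKO.1 backbone (about 7 kb without insert) that carries a short hairpin RNA directed against mouse Foxp1. It is propagated in bacteria as a high-copy plasmid under ampicillin selection, and the recorded host is a recombination-deficient strain of the kind commonly chosen to keep lentiviral long terminal repeats stable. In mammalian cells, transduced or transfected populations are selected with puromycin.

The hairpin was inserted by restriction cloning between the AgeI and EcoRI sites, the standard shRNA cloning position in pLKO-type vectors. The record does not explicitly name the promoter driving the hairpin. However, the listed sequencing primer is an H1 primer, and the "tet" in the plasmid name suggests a tetracycline/doxycycline-regulated H1-type Pol III promoter, as found in Tet-pLKO-puro derivatives. This should be treated as an inference, not a recorded fact. No feature table is provided, so other elements such as the LTRs, the packaging signal and any Tet repressor cassette cannot be confirmed here.

The "sh-ex16" designation implies that the hairpin targets exon 16 of Foxp1, which would allow isoform-selective rather than global knockdown. This fits the associated study, which describes an alternative splicing switch that regulates embryonic stem cell pluripotency and reprogramming. The construct is therefore suited to producing lentiviral particles for stable, probably inducible, depletion of Foxp1 transcripts containing that exon in mouse cells, to test the functional contribution of a specific splice variant.
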