Addgene plasmid #35167: pLKO-tet-puro-sh-ex16
Depositing lab: Benjamin Blencowe. Depositing organization: University of Toronto. Publication: An alternative splicing switch regulates embryonic stem cell pluripotency and reprogramming. Gabut M, Samavarchi-Tehrani P, Wang X, Slobodeniuc V, O'Hanlon D, Sung HK, Alvarez M, Talukder S, Pan Q, Mazzoni EO, Nedelec S, Wichterle H, Woltjen K, Hughes TR, Zandstra PW, Nagy A, Wrana JL, Blencowe BJ. Cell. 2011 Sep 30;147(1):132-46. Epub 2011 Sep 15. 10.1016/j.cell.2011.08.023 PubMed 21924763.
Backbone
  Vector backbone: pLKO.1
  Backbone size w/o insert (bp): 7000
  Vector type: Mammalian Expression, Lentiviral, RNAi
  Selectable markers: Puromycin
Growth in bacteria
  Bacterial resistance: Ampicillin, 100 μg/mL
  Growth temperature: 37°C
  Growth strain: Stbl3
  Copy number: High Copy
Gene/Insert
  Gene/Insert name: Foxp1
  gRNA/shRNA sequence: GACAGTGGATGAAGTAGAGTT
  Species: M. musculus (mouse)
  Entrez Gene: Foxp1 (a.k.a. 3110052D19Rik, 4932443N09Rik)
  Cloning method: Restriction Enzyme; 5′ cloning site AgeI (unknown if destroyed); 3′ cloning site EcoRI (unknown if destroyed)
  Sequencing primers: 5′ H1
Terms and licenses: Academic/Nonprofit Terms; Industry Terms: Not Available to Industry
How to cite: pLKO-tet-puro-sh-ex16 was a gift from Benjamin Blencowe (Addgene plasmid # 35167 ; http://n2t.net/addgene:35167 ; RRID:Addgene_35167)
